Addgene plasmid #191489: AAV-CAG-M-SPOTIT2
Purpose: Green fluorescent-based opioid sensor for the mu opioid receptor in AAV viral vector under a CAG promoter
Depositing lab: Wenjing Wang. Depositing organization: University of Michigan.
Backbone
  Vector backbone: pAAV2
  Vector type: AAV
Growth in bacteria
  Bacterial resistance: Ampicillin, 100 μg/mL
  Growth temperature: 37°C
  Growth strain: NEB Stable
  Copy number: High Copy
Gene/Insert
  Gene/Insert name: M-SPOTIT2
  Species: H. sapiens (human)
  Promoter: CAG
  Cloning method: Restriction Enzyme; 5′ cloning site Unknown (unknown if destroyed); 3′ cloning site Unknown (unknown if destroyed)
Terms and licenses: Academic/Nonprofit Terms; Industry Terms: Not Available to Industry
Depositor comments: Please note, Addgene was unable to sequence through the right ITR of this plasmid. The depositor confirms the ITR is present and functional.
How to cite: AAV-CAG-M-SPOTIT2 was a gift from Wenjing Wang (Addgene plasmid # 191489 ; http://n2t.net/addgene:191489 ; RRID:Addgene_191489)
