[The description below was written by a language model from this plasmid's Addgene catalogue record and pLannotate feature annotations shown in this document.]
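Description:
AAV-CAG-M-SPOTIT2 is an AAV transfer plasmid built on a pAAV2 backbone that carries a green fluorescent sensor for opioids acting at the mu opioid receptor. The expression cassette lies between two AAV2 inverted terminal repeats, which allow the intervening DNA to be packaged into recombinant AAV particles when rep/cap and helper functions are supplied separately. In bacteria the plasmid replicates from a high-copy ColE1/pUC-type origin and is selected with ampicillin through the β-lactamase gene. An f1 origin and small lacZα and lacI remnants are also present in the backbone.

Expression is driven by the CAG promoter, annotated here as a CMV enhancer fragment, the chicken β-actin promoter and chicken β-actin/rabbit β-globin intron sequences. The open reading frame begins with a short FLAG epitope match, followed by most of the human OPRM1 coding sequence, then a GFP annotated as cEGFP. The final segment was matched to an immunoglobulin heavy-chain variable region, which suggests an antibody-like single-domain binder, although the record does not identify it. The catalogue fields do not explain how these parts produce an opioid-dependent signal beyond calling the construct a green fluorescent opioid sensor. A WPRE downstream of the coding sequence enhances transcript stability and expression, and an SV40 polyadenylation signal terminates the cassette.

The depositor's sequence (7,004 nt) shows a complete right ITR. The repository's sequencing result (6,982 nt) resolves it only as fragments, because that region could not be read through, and the depositor states that the ITR is present and functional. The construct is suited to viral delivery of the sensor for broad, strong expression in mammalian cells or tissue.
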