Features (pLannotate 1.2.2; 20 found; start..end, strand, type, name):
     20..152     -  repeat_region  AAV2 ITR (fragment): inverted terminal repeat of adeno-associated virus serotype 2 inverted
    213..461     +  enhancer       CMV enhancer (fragment): human cytomegalovirus immediate early enhancer
    463..740     +  promoter       chicken β-actin promoter: No description available
    741..876     +  intron         hybrid intron (fragment): hybrid between chicken β-actin (CBA) and minute virus of mice (MMV) introns (Gray et al., 2011)
    965..1095    +  intron         chimeric intron (fragment): chimera between introns from chicken β-actin and rabbit β-globin
   1093..1158    +  CDS            HBB (fragment): HBB_LEPEU - Experimental evidence at protein level: Swiss-Prot protein existence level 1. Involved in oxygen transport from the lung to the various peripheral tissues. From Lepus europaeus (European hare).
   1211..1231    +  CDS            3xFLAG (fragment): three tandem FLAG® epitope tags
   1235..2323    +  CDS            OPRM1 (fragment): OPRM_HUMAN - Also known as MOR1. Experimental evidence at protein level: Swiss-Prot protein existence level 1. Receptor for endogenous opioids such as beta-endorphin and endomorphin. Receptor for natural and synthetic opioids including morphine, heroin, DAMGO, fentanyl, etorphine, buprenorphin and methadone (PubMed:7905839, PubMed:7957926, PubMed:7891175, PubMed:12589820, PubMed:9689128). Agonist binding to the receptor induces coupling to an inactive GDP-bound heterotrimeric G-protein complex and subsequent exchange of GDP for GTP in the G-protein alpha subunit leading to dissociation of the
   2345..3067    +  CDS            cEGFP: cEGFP is a basic (constitutively fluorescent) green fluorescent protein published in 2008, derived from Aequorea victoria.
   3089..3454    +  CDS            HV02_CANLF: Experimental evidence at protein level: Swiss-Prot protein existence level 1. From Canis lupus familiaris (Dog) (Canis familiaris).
   3470..4058    +  misc_feature   WPRE: woodchuck hepatitis virus posttranscriptional regulatory element
   4101..4222    -  polyA_signal   SV40 poly(A) signal: SV40 polyadenylation signal
   4245..4313    -  CDS            large T antigen (fragment): large T antigen from SV40 (simian virus 40)
   4384..4517    +  repeat_region  AAV2 ITR: inverted terminal repeat of adeno-associated virus serotype 2 inverted
   4511..4567    -  CDS            lacI (fragment): lac repressor; lacI; The lac repressor binds to the lac operator to inhibit transcription in E. coli. This inhibition can be relieved by adding lactose or isopropyl-β-D-thiogalactopyranoside (IPTG).
   4750..5338    -  rep_origin     ori: high-copy-number ColE1/pMB1/pBR322/pUC origin of replication
   5509..6369    -  CDS            AmpR: β-lactamase; bla; confers resistance to ampicillin, carbenicillin, and related antibiotics
   6370..6474    -  promoter       AmpR promoter: bla
   6527..6955    -  rep_origin     f1 ori (sequence partly withheld): f1 bacteriophage origin of replication; arrow indicates direction of (+) strand synthesis
   6960..25      -  CDS            lacZα (fragment) (across the origin): LacZα fragment of β-galactosidase; lacZ fragment
>Addgene plasmid #191489 | AAV-CAG-M-SPOTIT2 | depositor full sequence | sequence record 372210 | AAV-CAG-M-SPOTIT2 sequence 7004 bps
GGCCTCTTCGCTATTACGCCAGCTGCGCGCTCGCTCGCTCACTGAGGCCGCCCGGGCAAAGCCCGGGCGT
CGGGCGACCTTTGGTCGCCCGGCCTCAGTGAGCGAGCGAGCGCGCAGAGAGGGAGTGGCCAACTCCATCA
CTAGGGGTTCCTTGTAGTTAATGATTAACCCGCCATGCTACTTATCTACGTAGCCATGCTCTAGGAAGAG
TACCATTGACGTCAATAATGACGTATGTTCCCATAGTAACGCCAATAGGGACTTTCCATTGACGTCAATG
GGTGGAGTATTTACGGTAAACTGCCCACTTGGCAGTACATCAAGTGTATCATATGCCAAGTACGCCCCCT
ATTGACGTCAATGACGGTAAATGGCCCGCCTGGCATTATGCCCAGTACATGACCTTATGGGACTTTCCTA
CTTGGCAGTACATCTACGTATTAGTCATCGCTATTACCATGGTCGAGGTGAGCCCCACGTTCTGCTTCAC
TCTCCCCATCTCCCCCCCCTCCCCACCCCCAATTTTGTATTTATTTATTTTTTAATTATTTTGTGCAGCG
ATGGGGGCGGGGGGGGGGGGGGGGCGCGCGCCAGGCGGGGCGGGGCGGGGCGAGGGGCGGGGCGGGGCGA
GGCGGAGAGGTGCGGCGGCAGCCAATCAGAGCGGCGCGCTCCGAAAGTTTCCTTTTATGGCGAGGCGGCG
GCGGCGGCGGCCCTATAAAAAGCGAAGCGCGCGGCGGGCGGGAGTCGCTGCGCGCTGCCTTCGCCCCGTG
CCCCGCTCCGCCGCCGCCTCGCGCCGCCCGCCCCGGCTCTGACTGACCGCGTTACTCCCACAGGTGAGCG
GGCGGGACGGCCCTTCTCCTCCGGGCTGTAATTAGCGCTTGGTTTAATGACGGCTTGTTTCTTTTCTGTG
GCTGCGTGAAAGCCTTGAGGGGCTCCGGGAGGGCCCTTTGTGCGGGGGGAGCGGCTCGGGGCTGTCCGCG
GGGGGACGGCTGCCTTCGGGGGGGACGGGGCAGGGCGGGGTTCGGCTTCTGGCGTGTGACCGGCGGCTCT
AGAGCCTCTGCTAACCATGTTCATGCCTTCTTCTTTTTCCTACAGCTCCTGGGCAACGTGCTGGTTATTG
TGCTGTCTCATCATTTTGGCAAAGAATTGGATCCCCACCATGAGACCCCAGATCCTGCTGCTCCTGGCCC
TGCTGACCCTAGGCCTGGCTGACTACAAGGACGATGATGACGCCATGGACTCTTCCGCTGCTCCCACCAA
TGCCTCAAATTGTACAGACGCCTTGGCCTATAGCTCTTGCTCTCCCGCACCATCTCCGGGAAGCTGGGTT
AACCTCAGTCATCTCGACGGGAACCTGTCCGACCCTTGTGGCCCTAATAGGACCGACCTCGGTGGTCGAG
ATAGCCTGTGCCCCCCTACTGGAAGCCCCAGCATGATCACAGCTATCACAATAATGGCTCTCTATAGTAT
CGTCTGCGTCGTGGGACTCTTTGGCAATTTTCTCGTCATGTACGTTATCGTCAGATACACAAAGATGAAA
ACCGCAACCAATATTTACATCTTTAATCTGGCCCTGGCGGATGCCCTTGCAACCAGTACACTGCCGTTTC
AATCCGTGAATTATCTGATGGGCACATGGCCCTTCGGAACCATTCTGTGCAAAATCGTAATCTCAATTGA
TTATTATAACATGTTCACCTCCATTTTTACCTTGTGTACAATGTCAGTAGACCGCTATATCGCCGTATGC
CACCCTGTCAAAGCTCTTGATTTCAGGACCCCTAGGAATGCCAAGATCATCAATGTGTGCAATTGGATTC
TGTCTAGCGCTATCGGCTTGCCGGTGATGTTCATGGCCACTACCAAGTACAGACAAGGTTCAATCGACTG
TACCCTCACATTTTCACATCCCACGTGGTATTGGGAGAACTTGCTGAAGATCTGTGTGTTCATCTTCGCC
TTCATCATGCCAGTACTGATAATCACCGTTTGTTATGGTCTTATGATCCTGCGCCTGAAGAGCGTGCGCA
TGCTCAGCGGCTCCAAAGAAAAGGACCGGAACCTTCGGCGAATCACACGGATGGTCCTGGTGGTTGTGGC
TGTGTTCATTGTTTGCTGGACCCCTATTCATATTTATGTTATAATTAAGGCCCTGGTGACCATCCCGGAA
ACCACATTCCAGACCGTTTCCTGGCACTTTTGTATAGCATTGGGATATACCAACAGTTGCCTTAATCCCG
TTCTGTACGCGTTTCTGGACGAGAATTTCAAGCGATGCTTCAGGGAGTTCTGCTTCCCCCTCAAGATGCG
CATGGAGCGGCAGGGCGCGCCCTACAACAGCCACAACGTCTATATCAAGGCCGACAAGCAGAAGAACGGC
ATCAAGGCGAACTTCCACATCCGCCACAACATCGAGGACGGCGGCGTGCAGCTCGCCTACCACTACCAGC
AGAACACCCCCATCGGCGACGGCCCCGTGCTGCTGCCCGACAACCACTACCTGAGCGTGCAGTCCAAACT
TTCGAAAGACCCCAACGAGAAGCGCGATCACATGGTCCTGCTGGAGTTCGTGACCGCCGCCGGGATCACT
CTCGGCATGGACGAGCTGTACAAGGGCGGTACCGGAGGGAGCATGGTGAGCAAGGGCGAGGAGCTGTTCA
CCGGGGTGGTGCCCATCCTGGTCGAGCTGGACGGCGACGTAAACGGCCACAAGTTCAGCGTGTCCGGCGA
GGGTGAGGGCGATGCCACCTACGGCAAGCTGACCCTGAAGTTCATCTGCACCACCGGCAAGCTGCCCGTG
CCCTGGCCCACCCTCGTGACCACCCTGACCTACGGCGTGCAGTGCTTCAGCCGCTACCCCGACCACATGA
AGCAGCACGACTTCTTCAAGTCCGCCATGCCCGAAGGCTACATCCAGGAGCGCACCATCTTCTTCAAGGA
CGACGGCAACTACAAGACCCGCGCCGAGGTGAAGTTCGAGGGCGACACCCTGGTGAACCGCATCGAGCTG
AAGGGCATCGACTTCAAGGAGGACGGCAACATCCTGGGGCACAAGCTGGAGTACAACCTTAAGGAAGATA
TCATGGCTCAAGTCCAACTTGTAGAGTCTGGAGGAGGTCTCGTGCGGCCCGGCGGTAGCCTGCGACTCTC
CTGTGTTGATTCAGAGAGGACGAGCTACCCTATGGGGTGGTTTAGACGGGCACCCGGAAAGGAGCGCGAA
TTCGTTGCAAGTATCACGTGGAGTGGCATTGACCCGACTTATGCTGATAGCGTTGCCGACCGGTTTACTA
CGTCCAGAGACGTTGCGAATAACACGCTGTACCTCCAGATGAACTCTCTCAAGCACGAAGATACAGCGGT
CTATTACTGTGCTGCAAGAGCACCCGTCGGTCAATCTTCCTCTCCTTATGATTATGACTATTGGGGACAG
GGGACTCAGGTAACTGTGTCCAGTTAGAAGCTTATCGATAATCAACCTCTGGATTACAAAATTTGTGAAA
GATTGACTGGTATTCTTAACTATGTTGCTCCTTTTACGCTATGTGGATACGCTGCTTTAATGCCTTTGTA
TCATGCTATTGCTTCCCGTATGGCTTTCATTTTCTCCTCCTTGTATAAATCCTGGTTGCTGTCTCTTTAT
GAGGAGTTGTGGCCCGTTGTCAGGCAACGTGGCGTGGTGTGCACTGTGTTTGCTGACGCAACCCCCACTG
GTTGGGGCATTGCCACCACCTGTCAGCTCCTTTCCGGGACTTTCGCTTTCCCCCTCCCTATTGCCACGGC
GGAACTCATCGCCGCCTGCCTTGCCCGCTGCTGGACAGGGGCTCGGCTGTTGGGCACTGACAATTCCGTG
GTGTTGTCGGGGAAATCATCGTCCTTTCCTTGGCTGCTCGCCTGTGTTGCCACCTGGATTCTGCGCGGGA
CGTCCTTCTGCTACGTCCCTTCGGCCCTCAATCCAGCGGACCTTCCTTCCCGCGGCCTGCTGCCGGCTCT
GCGGCCTCTTCCGCGTCTTCGCCTTCGCCCTCAGACGAGTCGGATCTCCCTTTGGGCCGCCTCCCCGCAT
CGATACCGTCGACCCGGGCGGCCGCTTCGAGCAGACATGATAAGATACATTGATGAGTTTGGACAAACCA
CAACTAGAATGCAGTGAAAAAAATGCTTTATTTGTGAAATTTGTGATGCTATTGCTTTATTTGTAACCAT
TATAAGCTGCAATAAACAAGTTAACAACAACAATTGCATTCATTTTATGTTTCAGGTTCAGGGGGAGATG
TGGGAGGTTTTTTAAAGCAAGTAAAACCTCTACAAATGTGGTAAAATCGATAAGGATCTTCCTAGAGCAT
GGCTACGTAGATAAGTAGCATGGCGGGTTAATCATTAACTACAAGGAACCCCTAGTGATGGAGTTGGCCA
CTCCCTCTCTGCGCGCTCGCTCGCTCACTGAGGCCGGGCGACCAAAGGTCGCCCGACGCCCGGGCTTTGC
CCGGGCGGCCTCAGTGAGCGAGCGAGCGCGCAGCTGCATTAATGAATCGGCCAACGCGCGGGGAGAGGCG
GTTTGCGTATTGGGCGCTCTTCCGCTTCCTCGCTCACTGACTCGCTGCGCTCGGTCGTTCGGCTGCGGCG
AGCGGTATCAGCTCACTCAAAGGCGGTAATACGGTTATCCACAGAATCAGGGGATAACGCAGGAAAGAAC
ATGTGAGCAAAAGGCCAGCAAAAGGCCAGGAACCGTAAAAAGGCCGCGTTGCTGGCGTTTTTCCATAGGC
TCCGCCCCCCTGACGAGCATCACAAAAATCGACGCTCAAGTCAGAGGTGGCGAAACCCGACAGGACTATA
AAGATACCAGGCGTTTCCCCCTGGAAGCTCCCTCGTGCGCTCTCCTGTTCCGACCCTGCCGCTTACCGGA
TACCTGTCCGCCTTTCTCCCTTCGGGAAGCGTGGCGCTTTCTCATAGCTCACGCTGTAGGTATCTCAGTT
CGGTGTAGGTCGTTCGCTCCAAGCTGGGCTGTGTGCACGAACCCCCCGTTCAGCCCGACCGCTGCGCCTT
ATCCGGTAACTATCGTCTTGAGTCCAACCCGGTAAGACACGACTTATCGCCACTGGCAGCAGCCACTGGT
AACAGGATTAGCAGAGCGAGGTATGTAGGCGGTGCTACAGAGTTCTTGAAGTGGTGGCCTAACTACGGCT
ACACTAGAAGAACAGTATTTGGTATCTGCGCTCTGCTGAAGCCAGTTACCTTCGGAAAAAGAGTTGGTAG
CTCTTGATCCGGCAAACAAACCACCGCTGGTAGCGGTGGTTTTTTTGTTTGCAAGCAGCAGATTACGCGC
AGAAAAAAAGGATCTCAAGAAGATCCTTTGATCTTTTCTACGGGGTCTGACGCTCAGTGGAACGAAAACT
CACGTTAAGGGATTTTGGTCATGAGATTATCAAAAAGGATCTTCACCTAGATCCTTTTAAATTAAAAATG
AAGTTTTAAATCAATCTAAAGTATATATGAGTAAACTTGGTCTGACAGTTACCAATGCTTAATCAGTGAG
GCACCTATCTCAGCGATCTGTCTATTTCGTTCATCCATAGTTGCCTGACTCCCCGTCGTGTAGATAACTA
CGATACGGGAGGGCTTACCATCTGGCCCCAGTGCTGCAATGATACCGCGAGACCCACGCTCACCGGCTCC
AGATTTATCAGCAATAAACCAGCCAGCCGGAAGGGCCGAGCGCAGAAGTGGTCCTGCAACTTTATCCGCC
TCCATCCAGTCTATTAATTGTTGCCGGGAAGCTAGAGTAAGTAGTTCGCCAGTTAATAGTTTGCGCAACG
TTGTTGCCATTGCTACAGGCATCGTGGTGTCACGCTCGTCGTTTGGTATGGCTTCATTCAGCTCCGGTTC
CCAACGATCAAGGCGAGTTACATGATCCCCCATGTTGTGCAAAAAAGCGGTTAGCTCCTTCGGTCCTCCG
ATCGTTGTCAGAAGTAAGTTGGCCGCAGTGTTATCACTCATGGTTATGGCAGCACTGCATAATTCTCTTA
CTGTCATGCCATCCGTAAGATGCTTTTCTGTGACTGGTGAGTACTCAACCAAGTCATTCTGAGAATAGTG
TATGCGGCGACCGAGTTGCTCTTGCCCGGCGTCAATACGGGATAATACCGCGCCACATAGCAGAACTTTA
AAAGTGCTCATCATTGGAAAACGTTCTTCGGGGCGAAAACTCTCAAGGATCTTACCGCTGTTGAGATCCA
GTTCGATGTAACCCACTCGTGCACCCAACTGATCTTCAGCATCTTTTACTTTCACCAGCGTTTCTGGGTG
AGCAAAAACAGGAAGGCAAAATGCCGCAAAAAAGGGAATAAGGGCGACACGGAAATGTTGAATACTCATA
CTCTTCCTTTTTCAATATTATTGAAGCATTTATCAGGGTTATTGTCTCATGAGCGGATACATATTTGAAT
GTATTTAGAAAAATAAACAAATAGGGGTTCCGCGCACATTTCCCCGAAAAGTGCCACCTAAATTGTAAGC
GTTAATATTTTGTTAAAATTCGCGTTAAATTTTTGTTAAATCAGCTCATTTTTTAACCAATAGGCCGAAA
TCGGCAAAATCCCTTATAAATCAAAAGAATAGACCGAGATAGGGT
[37 nt withheld, positions 6626-6662]
AAAGAACGTGGACTCCAACGTCAAAGG
[49 nt withheld, positions 6690-6738]
T
[91 nt withheld, positions 6740-6830]
G
[124 nt withheld, positions 6832-6955]
CCCATTCGCCATTCAGGCTGCGCAACTGTTGGGAAGGGCGATCGGTGCG
