Features (pLannotate 1.2.2; 21 found; start..end, strand, type, name):
     20..152     -  repeat_region  AAV2 ITR (fragment): inverted terminal repeat of adeno-associated virus serotype 2 inverted
    213..461     +  enhancer       CMV enhancer (fragment): human cytomegalovirus immediate early enhancer
    463..740     +  promoter       chicken β-actin promoter: No description available
    741..876     +  intron         hybrid intron (fragment): hybrid between chicken β-actin (CBA) and minute virus of mice (MMV) introns (Gray et al., 2011)
    965..1095    +  intron         chimeric intron (fragment): chimera between introns from chicken β-actin and rabbit β-globin
   1093..1158    +  CDS            HBB (fragment): HBB_LEPEU - Experimental evidence at protein level: Swiss-Prot protein existence level 1. Involved in oxygen transport from the lung to the various peripheral tissues. From Lepus europaeus (European hare).
   1211..1231    +  CDS            3xFLAG (fragment): three tandem FLAG® epitope tags
   1235..2323    +  CDS            OPRM1 (fragment): OPRM_HUMAN - Also known as MOR1. Experimental evidence at protein level: Swiss-Prot protein existence level 1. Receptor for endogenous opioids such as beta-endorphin and endomorphin. Receptor for natural and synthetic opioids including morphine, heroin, DAMGO, fentanyl, etorphine, buprenorphin and methadone (PubMed:7905839, PubMed:7957926, PubMed:7891175, PubMed:12589820, PubMed:9689128). Agonist binding to the receptor induces coupling to an inactive GDP-bound heterotrimeric G-protein complex and subsequent exchange of GDP for GTP in the G-protein alpha subunit leading to dissociation of the
   2345..3067    +  CDS            cEGFP: cEGFP is a basic (constitutively fluorescent) green fluorescent protein published in 2008, derived from Aequorea victoria.
   3089..3454    +  CDS            HV02_CANLF: Experimental evidence at protein level: Swiss-Prot protein existence level 1. From Canis lupus familiaris (Dog) (Canis familiaris).
   3470..4058    +  misc_feature   WPRE: woodchuck hepatitis virus posttranscriptional regulatory element
   4101..4222    -  polyA_signal   SV40 poly(A) signal: SV40 polyadenylation signal
   4245..4313    -  CDS            large T antigen (fragment): large T antigen from SV40 (simian virus 40)
   4384..4446    +  repeat_region  AAV2 ITR (fragment): inverted terminal repeat of adeno-associated virus serotype 2 inverted
   4464..4491    -  repeat_region  AAV2 ITR (fragment): inverted terminal repeat of adeno-associated virus serotype 2 inverted
   4489..4545    -  CDS            lacI (fragment): lac repressor; lacI; The lac repressor binds to the lac operator to inhibit transcription in E. coli. This inhibition can be relieved by adding lactose or isopropyl-β-D-thiogalactopyranoside (IPTG).
   4728..5316    -  rep_origin     ori: high-copy-number ColE1/pMB1/pBR322/pUC origin of replication
   5487..6347    -  CDS            AmpR: β-lactamase; bla; confers resistance to ampicillin, carbenicillin, and related antibiotics
   6348..6452    -  promoter       AmpR promoter: bla
   6505..6933    -  rep_origin     f1 ori (sequence partly withheld): f1 bacteriophage origin of replication; arrow indicates direction of (+) strand synthesis
   6938..25      -  CDS            lacZα (fragment) (across the origin): LacZα fragment of β-galactosidase; lacZ fragment
>Addgene plasmid #191489 | AAV-CAG-M-SPOTIT2 | addgene full sequence | sequence record 378568 | Addgene NGS Result
GGCCTCTTCGCTATTACGCCAGCTGCGCGCTCGCTCGCTCACTGAGGCCGCCCGGGCAAAGCCCGGGCGT
CGGGCGACCTTTGGTCGCCCGGCCTCAGTGAGCGAGCGAGCGCGCAGAGAGGGAGTGGCCAACTCCATCA
CTAGGGGTTCCTTGTAGTTAATGATTAACCCGCCATGCTACTTATCTACGTAGCCATGCTCTAGGAAGAG
TACCATTGACGTCAATAATGACGTATGTTCCCATAGTAACGCCAATAGGGACTTTCCATTGACGTCAATG
GGTGGAGTATTTACGGTAAACTGCCCACTTGGCAGTACATCAAGTGTATCATATGCCAAGTACGCCCCCT
ATTGACGTCAATGACGGTAAATGGCCCGCCTGGCATTATGCCCAGTACATGACCTTATGGGACTTTCCTA
CTTGGCAGTACATCTACGTATTAGTCATCGCTATTACCATGGTCGAGGTGAGCCCCACGTTCTGCTTCAC
TCTCCCCATCTCCCCCCCCTCCCCACCCCCAATTTTGTATTTATTTATTTTTTAATTATTTTGTGCAGCG
ATGGGGGCGGGGGGGGGGGGGGGGCGCGCGCCAGGCGGGGCGGGGCGGGGCGAGGGGCGGGGCGGGGCGA
GGCGGAGAGGTGCGGCGGCAGCCAATCAGAGCGGCGCGCTCCGAAAGTTTCCTTTTATGGCGAGGCGGCG
GCGGCGGCGGCCCTATAAAAAGCGAAGCGCGCGGCGGGCGGGAGTCGCTGCGCGCTGCCTTCGCCCCGTG
CCCCGCTCCGCCGCCGCCTCGCGCCGCCCGCCCCGGCTCTGACTGACCGCGTTACTCCCACAGGTGAGCG
GGCGGGACGGCCCTTCTCCTCCGGGCTGTAATTAGCGCTTGGTTTAATGACGGCTTGTTTCTTTTCTGTG
GCTGCGTGAAAGCCTTGAGGGGCTCCGGGAGGGCCCTTTGTGCGGGGGGAGCGGCTCGGGGCTGTCCGCG
GGGGGACGGCTGCCTTCGGGGGGGACGGGGCAGGGCGGGGTTCGGCTTCTGGCGTGTGACCGGCGGCTCT
AGAGCCTCTGCTAACCATGTTCATGCCTTCTTCTTTTTCCTACAGCTCCTGGGCAACGTGCTGGTTATTG
TGCTGTCTCATCATTTTGGCAAAGAATTGGATCCCCACCATGAGACCCCAGATCCTGCTGCTCCTGGCCC
TGCTGACCCTAGGCCTGGCTGACTACAAGGACGATGATGACGCCATGGACTCTTCCGCTGCTCCCACCAA
TGCCTCAAATTGTACAGACGCCTTGGCCTATAGCTCTTGCTCTCCCGCACCATCTCCGGGAAGCTGGGTT
AACCTCAGTCATCTCGACGGGAACCTGTCCGACCCTTGTGGCCCTAATAGGACCGACCTCGGTGGTCGAG
ATAGCCTGTGCCCCCCTACTGGAAGCCCCAGCATGATCACAGCTATCACAATAATGGCTCTCTATAGTAT
CGTCTGCGTCGTGGGACTCTTTGGCAATTTTCTCGTCATGTACGTTATCGTCAGATACACAAAGATGAAA
ACCGCAACCAATATTTACATCTTTAATCTGGCCCTGGCGGATGCCCTTGCAACCAGTACACTGCCGTTTC
AATCCGTGAATTATCTGATGGGCACATGGCCCTTCGGAACCATTCTGTGCAAAATCGTAATCTCAATTGA
TTATTATAACATGTTCACCTCCATTTTTACCTTGTGTACAATGTCAGTAGACCGCTATATCGCCGTATGC
CACCCTGTCAAAGCTCTTGATTTCAGGACCCCTAGGAATGCCAAGATCATCAATGTGTGCAATTGGATTC
TGTCTAGCGCTATCGGCTTGCCGGTGATGTTCATGGCCACTACCAAGTACAGACAAGGTTCAATCGACTG
TACCCTCACATTTTCACATCCCACGTGGTATTGGGAGAACTTGCTGAAGATCTGTGTGTTCATCTTCGCC
TTCATCATGCCAGTACTGATAATCACCGTTTGTTATGGTCTTATGATCCTGCGCCTGAAGAGCGTGCGCA
TGCTCAGCGGCTCCAAAGAAAAGGACCGGAACCTTCGGCGAATCACACGGATGGTCCTGGTGGTTGTGGC
TGTGTTCATTGTTTGCTGGACCCCTATTCATATTTATGTTATAATTAAGGCCCTGGTGACCATCCCGGAA
ACCACATTCCAGACCGTTTCCTGGCACTTTTGTATAGCATTGGGATATACCAACAGTTGCCTTAATCCCG
TTCTGTACGCGTTTCTGGACGAGAATTTCAAGCGATGCTTCAGGGAGTTCTGCTTCCCCCTCAAGATGCG
CATGGAGCGGCAGGGCGCGCCCTACAACAGCCACAACGTCTATATCAAGGCCGACAAGCAGAAGAACGGC
ATCAAGGCGAACTTCCACATCCGCCACAACATCGAGGACGGCGGCGTGCAGCTCGCCTACCACTACCAGC
AGAACACCCCCATCGGCGACGGCCCCGTGCTGCTGCCCGACAACCACTACCTGAGCGTGCAGTCCAAACT
TTCGAAAGACCCCAACGAGAAGCGCGATCACATGGTCCTGCTGGAGTTCGTGACCGCCGCCGGGATCACT
CTCGGCATGGACGAGCTGTACAAGGGCGGTACCGGAGGGAGCATGGTGAGCAAGGGCGAGGAGCTGTTCA
CCGGGGTGGTGCCCATCCTGGTCGAGCTGGACGGCGACGTAAACGGCCACAAGTTCAGCGTGTCCGGCGA
GGGTGAGGGCGATGCCACCTACGGCAAGCTGACCCTGAAGTTCATCTGCACCACCGGCAAGCTGCCCGTG
CCCTGGCCCACCCTCGTGACCACCCTGACCTACGGCGTGCAGTGCTTCAGCCGCTACCCCGACCACATGA
AGCAGCACGACTTCTTCAAGTCCGCCATGCCCGAAGGCTACATCCAGGAGCGCACCATCTTCTTCAAGGA
CGACGGCAACTACAAGACCCGCGCCGAGGTGAAGTTCGAGGGCGACACCCTGGTGAACCGCATCGAGCTG
AAGGGCATCGACTTCAAGGAGGACGGCAACATCCTGGGGCACAAGCTGGAGTACAACCTTAAGGAAGATA
TCATGGCTCAAGTCCAACTTGTAGAGTCTGGAGGAGGTCTCGTGCGGCCCGGCGGTAGCCTGCGACTCTC
CTGTGTTGATTCAGAGAGGACGAGCTACCCTATGGGGTGGTTTAGACGGGCACCCGGAAAGGAGCGCGAA
TTCGTTGCAAGTATCACGTGGAGTGGCATTGACCCGACTTATGCTGATAGCGTTGCCGACCGGTTTACTA
CGTCCAGAGACGTTGCGAATAACACGCTGTACCTCCAGATGAACTCTCTCAAGCACGAAGATACAGCGGT
CTATTACTGTGCTGCAAGAGCACCCGTCGGTCAATCTTCCTCTCCTTATGATTATGACTATTGGGGACAG
GGGACTCAGGTAACTGTGTCCAGTTAGAAGCTTATCGATAATCAACCTCTGGATTACAAAATTTGTGAAA
GATTGACTGGTATTCTTAACTATGTTGCTCCTTTTACGCTATGTGGATACGCTGCTTTAATGCCTTTGTA
TCATGCTATTGCTTCCCGTATGGCTTTCATTTTCTCCTCCTTGTATAAATCCTGGTTGCTGTCTCTTTAT
GAGGAGTTGTGGCCCGTTGTCAGGCAACGTGGCGTGGTGTGCACTGTGTTTGCTGACGCAACCCCCACTG
GTTGGGGCATTGCCACCACCTGTCAGCTCCTTTCCGGGACTTTCGCTTTCCCCCTCCCTATTGCCACGGC
GGAACTCATCGCCGCCTGCCTTGCCCGCTGCTGGACAGGGGCTCGGCTGTTGGGCACTGACAATTCCGTG
GTGTTGTCGGGGAAATCATCGTCCTTTCCTTGGCTGCTCGCCTGTGTTGCCACCTGGATTCTGCGCGGGA
CGTCCTTCTGCTACGTCCCTTCGGCCCTCAATCCAGCGGACCTTCCTTCCCGCGGCCTGCTGCCGGCTCT
GCGGCCTCTTCCGCGTCTTCGCCTTCGCCCTCAGACGAGTCGGATCTCCCTTTGGGCCGCCTCCCCGCAT
CGATACCGTCGACCCGGGCGGCCGCTTCGAGCAGACATGATAAGATACATTGATGAGTTTGGACAAACCA
CAACTAGAATGCAGTGAAAAAAATGCTTTATTTGTGAAATTTGTGATGCTATTGCTTTATTTGTAACCAT
TATAAGCTGCAATAAACAAGTTAACAACAACAATTGCATTCATTTTATGTTTCAGGTTCAGGGGGAGATG
TGGGAGGTTTTTTAAAGCAAGTAAAACCTCTACAAATGTGGTAAAATCGATAAGGATCTTCCTAGAGCAT
GGCTACGTAGATAAGTAGCATGGCGGGTTAATCATTAACTACAAGGAACCCCTAGTGATGGAGTTGGCCA
CTCCCTCTCTGCGCGCTCGCTCGCTCACTGAGGCCGCCCGGGCTTTGCCCGGGCGGCCTCAGTGAGCGAG
CGAGCGCGCAGCTGCATTAATGAATCGGCCAACGCGCGGGGAGAGGCGGTTTGCGTATTGGGCGCTCTTC
CGCTTCCTCGCTCACTGACTCGCTGCGCTCGGTCGTTCGGCTGCGGCGAGCGGTATCAGCTCACTCAAAG
GCGGTAATACGGTTATCCACAGAATCAGGGGATAACGCAGGAAAGAACATGTGAGCAAAAGGCCAGCAAA
AGGCCAGGAACCGTAAAAAGGCCGCGTTGCTGGCGTTTTTCCATAGGCTCCGCCCCCCTGACGAGCATCA
CAAAAATCGACGCTCAAGTCAGAGGTGGCGAAACCCGACAGGACTATAAAGATACCAGGCGTTTCCCCCT
GGAAGCTCCCTCGTGCGCTCTCCTGTTCCGACCCTGCCGCTTACCGGATACCTGTCCGCCTTTCTCCCTT
CGGGAAGCGTGGCGCTTTCTCATAGCTCACGCTGTAGGTATCTCAGTTCGGTGTAGGTCGTTCGCTCCAA
GCTGGGCTGTGTGCACGAACCCCCCGTTCAGCCCGACCGCTGCGCCTTATCCGGTAACTATCGTCTTGAG
TCCAACCCGGTAAGACACGACTTATCGCCACTGGCAGCAGCCACTGGTAACAGGATTAGCAGAGCGAGGT
ATGTAGGCGGTGCTACAGAGTTCTTGAAGTGGTGGCCTAACTACGGCTACACTAGAAGAACAGTATTTGG
TATCTGCGCTCTGCTGAAGCCAGTTACCTTCGGAAAAAGAGTTGGTAGCTCTTGATCCGGCAAACAAACC
ACCGCTGGTAGCGGTGGTTTTTTTGTTTGCAAGCAGCAGATTACGCGCAGAAAAAAAGGATCTCAAGAAG
ATCCTTTGATCTTTTCTACGGGGTCTGACGCTCAGTGGAACGAAAACTCACGTTAAGGGATTTTGGTCAT
GAGATTATCAAAAAGGATCTTCACCTAGATCCTTTTAAATTAAAAATGAAGTTTTAAATCAATCTAAAGT
ATATATGAGTAAACTTGGTCTGACAGTTACCAATGCTTAATCAGTGAGGCACCTATCTCAGCGATCTGTC
TATTTCGTTCATCCATAGTTGCCTGACTCCCCGTCGTGTAGATAACTACGATACGGGAGGGCTTACCATC
TGGCCCCAGTGCTGCAATGATACCGCGAGACCCACGCTCACCGGCTCCAGATTTATCAGCAATAAACCAG
CCAGCCGGAAGGGCCGAGCGCAGAAGTGGTCCTGCAACTTTATCCGCCTCCATCCAGTCTATTAATTGTT
GCCGGGAAGCTAGAGTAAGTAGTTCGCCAGTTAATAGTTTGCGCAACGTTGTTGCCATTGCTACAGGCAT
CGTGGTGTCACGCTCGTCGTTTGGTATGGCTTCATTCAGCTCCGGTTCCCAACGATCAAGGCGAGTTACA
TGATCCCCCATGTTGTGCAAAAAAGCGGTTAGCTCCTTCGGTCCTCCGATCGTTGTCAGAAGTAAGTTGG
CCGCAGTGTTATCACTCATGGTTATGGCAGCACTGCATAATTCTCTTACTGTCATGCCATCCGTAAGATG
CTTTTCTGTGACTGGTGAGTACTCAACCAAGTCATTCTGAGAATAGTGTATGCGGCGACCGAGTTGCTCT
TGCCCGGCGTCAATACGGGATAATACCGCGCCACATAGCAGAACTTTAAAAGTGCTCATCATTGGAAAAC
GTTCTTCGGGGCGAAAACTCTCAAGGATCTTACCGCTGTTGAGATCCAGTTCGATGTAACCCACTCGTGC
ACCCAACTGATCTTCAGCATCTTTTACTTTCACCAGCGTTTCTGGGTGAGCAAAAACAGGAAGGCAAAAT
GCCGCAAAAAAGGGAATAAGGGCGACACGGAAATGTTGAATACTCATACTCTTCCTTTTTCAATATTATT
GAAGCATTTATCAGGGTTATTGTCTCATGAGCGGATACATATTTGAATGTATTTAGAAAAATAAACAAAT
AGGGGTTCCGCGCACATTTCCCCGAAAAGTGCCACCTAAATTGTAAGCGTTAATATTTTGTTAAAATTCG
CGTTAAATTTTTGTTAAATCAGCTCATTTTTTAACCAATAGGCCGAAATCGGCAAAATCCCTTATAAATC
AAAAGAATAGACCGAGATAGGGT
[37 nt withheld, positions 6604-6640]
AAAGAACGTGGACTCCAACGTCAAAGG
[49 nt withheld, positions 6668-6716]
T
[91 nt withheld, positions 6718-6808]
G
[124 nt withheld, positions 6810-6933]
CCCATTCGCCATTCAGGCTGCGCAACTGTTGGGAAGGGCGATCGGTGCG
